>Addgene plasmid #105049 | pcDNA3.1 human A3C.D99E | addgene full sequence | sequence record 201194 | Addgene NGS Result
GACGGATCGGGAGATCTCCCGATCCCCTATGGTGCACTCTCAGTACAATCTGCTCTGATGCCGCATAGTT
AAGCCAGTATCTGCTCCCTGCTTGTGTGTTGGAGGTCGCTGAGTAGTGCGCGAGCAAAATTTAAGCTACA
ACAAGGCAAGGCTTGACCGACAATTGCATGAAGAATCTGCTTAGGGTTAGGCGTTTTGCGCTGCTTCGCG
ATGTACGGGCCAGATATACGCGTTGACATTGATTATTGACTAGTTATTAATAGTAATCAATTACGGGGTC
ATTAGTTCATAGCCCATATATGGAGTTCCGCGTTACATAACTTACGGTAAATGGCCCGCCTGGCTGACCG
CCCAACGACCCCCGCCCATTGACGTCAATAATGACGTATGTTCCCATAGTAACGCCAATAGGGACTTTCC
ATTGACGTCAATGGGTGGAGTATTTACGGTAAACTGCCCACTTGGCAGTACATCAAGTGTATCATATGCC
AAGTACGCCCCCTATTGACGTCAATGACGGTAAATGGCCCGCCTGGCATTATGCCCAGTACATGACCTTA
TGGGACTTTCCTACTTGGCAGTACATCTACGTATTAGTCATCGCTATTACCATGGTGATGCGGTTTTGGC
AGTACATCAATGGGCGTGGATAGCGGTTTGACTCACGGGGATTTCCAAGTCTCCACCCCATTGACGTCAA
TGGGAGTTTGTTTTGGCACCAAAATCAACGGGACTTTCCAAAATGTCGTAACAACTCCGCCCCATTGACG
CAAATGGGCGGTAGGCGTGTACGGTGGGAGGTCTATATAAGCAGAGCTCTCTGGCTAACTAGAGAACCCA
CTGCTTACTGGCTTATCGAAATTAATACGACTCACTATAGGGAGACCCAAGCTGGCTAGCGTTTAAACTT
AAGCTTGGTACCGAGCTCGGATCCACTAGTCCAGTGTGGTGGAATTCGCCCTTTAAGCGGAATTCTATCT
AAGAGGCTGAACATGAATCCACAGATCAGAAACCCGATGAAGGCAATGTATCCAGGCACATTCTACTTCC
AATTTAAAAACCTATGGGAAGCCAACGATCGGAACGAAACTTGGCTGTGCTTCACCGTGGAAGGTATAAA
GCGCCGCTCAGTTGTCTCCTGGAAGACGGGCGTCTTCCGAAACCAGGTGGATTCTGAGACCCATTGTCAT
GCAGAAAGGTGCTTCCTCTCTTGGTTCTGCGACGACATACTGTCTCCTAACACAAAGTACCAGGTCACCT
GGTACACATCTTGGAGCCCTTGCCCAGAGTGTGCAGGGGAGGTGGCCGAGTTCCTGGCCAGGCACAGCAA
CGTGAATCTCACCATCTTCACCGCCCGCCTCTACTACTTCCAGTATCCATGTTACCAGGAGGGGCTCCGC
AGCCTGAGTCAGGAAGGGGTCGCTGTGGAGATCATGGACTATGAAGATTTTAAATATTGTTGGGAAAACT
TTGTGTACAATGATAATGAGCCATTCAAGCCTTGGAAGGGATTAAAAACCAACTTTCGACTTCTGAAAAG
AAGGCTACGGGAGAGTCTCCAGTATCCATACGATGTTCCAGATTACGCTTGACTCGACTAAGGGCGAATT
CTGCAGATATCCAGCACAGTGGCGGCCGCTCGAGTCTAGAGGGCCCGTTTAAACCCGCTGATCAGCCTCG
ACTGTGCCTTCTAGTTGCCAGCCATCTGTTGTTTGCCCCTCCCCCGTGCCTTCCTTGACCCTGGAAGGTG
CCACTCCCACTGTCCTTTCCTAATAAAATGAGGAAATTGCATCGCATTGTCTGAGTAGGTGTCATTCTAT
TCTGGGGGGTGGGGTGGGGCAGGACAGCAAGGGGGAGGATTGGGAAGACAATAGCAGGCATGCTGGGGAT
GCGGTGGGCTCTATGGCTTCTGAGGCGGAAAGAACCAGCTGGGGCTCTAGGGGGTATCCCC
[124 nt withheld, positions 1952-2075]
C
[91 nt withheld, positions 2077-2167]
A
[49 nt withheld, positions 2169-2217]
CCTTTGACGTTGGAGTCCACGTTCTTT
[37 nt withheld, positions 2245-2281]
ACCCTATCTCGGTCTATTCTTTTGATTTATAAGGGATTTTGCCGATTTCGGCCTATTGGTTAAAAAATGA
GCTGATTTAACAAAAATTTAACGCGAATTAATTCTGTGGAATGTGTGTCAGTTAGGGTGTGGAAAGTCCC
CAGGCTCCCCAGCAGGCAGAAGTATGCAAAGCATGCATCTCAATTAGTCAGCAACCAGGTGTGGAAAGTC
CCCAGGCTCCCCAGCAGGCAGAAGTATGCAAAGCATGCATCTCAATTAGTCAGCAACCATAGTCCCGCCC
CTAACTCCGCCCATCCCGCCCCTAACTCCGCCCAGTTCCGCCCATTCTCCGCCCCATGGCTGACTAATTT
TTTTTATTTATGCAGAGGCCGAGGCCGCCTCTGCCTCTGAGCTATTCCAGAAGTAGTGAGGAGGCTTTTT
TGGAGGCCTAGGCTTTTGCAAAAAGCTCCCGGGAGCTTGTATATCCATTTTCGGATCTGATCAAGAGACA
GGATGAGGATCGTTTCGCATGATTGAACAAGATGGATTGCACGCAGGTTCTCCGGCCGCTTGGGTGGAGA
GGCTATTCGGCTATGACTGGGCACAACAGACAATCGGCTGCTCTGATGCCGCCGTGTTCCGGCTGTCAGC
GCAGGGGCGCCCGGTTCTTTTTGTCAAGACCGACCTGTCCGGTGCCCTGAATGAACTGCAGGACGAGGCA
GCGCGGCTATCGTGGCTGGCCACGACGGGCGTTCCTTGCGCAGCTGTGCTCGACGTTGTCACTGAAGCGG
GAAGGGACTGGCTGCTATTGGGCGAAGTGCCGGGGCAGGATCTCCTGTCATCTCACCTTGCTCCTGCCGA
GAAAGTATCCATCATGGCTGATGCAATGCGGCGGCTGCATACGCTTGATCCGGCTACCTGCCCATTCGAC
CACCAAGCGAAACATCGCATCGAGCGAGCACGTACTCGGATGGAAGCCGGTCTTGTCGATCAGGATGATC
TGGACGAAGAGCATCAGGGGCTCGCGCCAGCCGAACTGTTCGCCAGGCTCAAGGCGCGCATGCCCGACGG
CGAGGATCTCGTCGTGACCCATGGCGATGCCTGCTTGCCGAATATCATGGTGGAAAATGGCCGCTTTTCT
GGATTCATCGACTGTGGCCGGCTGGGTGTGGCGGACCGCTATCAGGACATAGCGTTGGCTACCCGTGATA
TTGCTGAAGAGCTTGGCGGCGAATGGGCTGACCGCTTCCTCGTGCTTTACGGTATCGCCGCTCCCGATTC
GCAGCGCATCGCCTTCTATCGCCTTCTTGACGAGTTCTTCTGAGCGGGACTCTGGGGTTCGAAATGACCG
ACCAAGCGACGCCCAACCTGCCATCACGAGATTTCGATTCCACCGCCGCCTTCTATGAAAGGTTGGGCTT
CGGAATCGTTTTCCGGGACGCCGGCTGGATGATCCTCCAGCGCGGGGATCTCATGCTGGAGTTCTTCGCC
CACCCCAACTTGTTTATTGCAGCTTATAATGGTTACAAATAAAGCAATAGCATCACAAATTTCACAAATA
AAGCATTTTTTTCACTGCATTCTAGTTGTGGTTTGTCCAAACTCATCAATGTATCTTATCATGTCTGTAT
ACCGTCGACCTCTAGCTAGAGCTTGGCGTAATCATGGTCATAGCTGTTTCCTGTGTGAAATTGTTATCCG
CTCACAATTCCACACAACATACGAGCCGGAAGCATAAAGTGTAAAGCCTGGGGTGCCTAATGAGTGAGCT
AACTCACATTAATTGCGTTGCGCTCACTGCCCGCTTTCCAGTCGGGAAACCTGTCGTGCCAGCTGCATTA
ATGAATCGGCCAACGCGCGGGGAGAGGCGGTTTGCGTATTGGGCGCTCTTCCGCTTCCTCGCTCACTGAC
TCGCTGCGCTCGGTCGTTCGGCTGCGGCGAGCGGTATCAGCTCACTCAAAGGCGGTAATACGGTTATCCA
CAGAATCAGGGGATAACGCAGGAAAGAACATGTGAGCAAAAGGCCAGCAAAAGGCCAGGAACCGTAAAAA
GGCCGCGTTGCTGGCGTTTTTCCATAGGCTCCGCCCCCCTGACGAGCATCACAAAAATCGACGCTCAAGT
CAGAGGTGGCGAAACCCGACAGGACTATAAAGATACCAGGCGTTTCCCCCTGGAAGCTCCCTCGTGCGCT
CTCCTGTTCCGACCCTGCCGCTTACCGGATACCTGTCCGCCTTTCTCCCTTCGGGAAGCGTGGCGCTTTC
TCATAGCTCACGCTGTAGGTATCTCAGTTCGGTGTAGGTCGTTCGCTCCAAGCTGGGCTGTGTGCACGAA
CCCCCCGTTCAGCCCGACCGCTGCGCCTTATCCGGTAACTATCGTCTTGAGTCCAACCCGGTAAGACACG
ACTTATCGCCACTGGCAGCAGCCACTGGTAACAGGATTAGCAGAGCGAGGTATGTAGGCGGTGCTACAGA
GTTCTTGAAGTGGTGGCCTAACTACGGCTACACTAGAAGAACAGTATTTGGTATCTGCGCTCTGCTGAAG
CCAGTTACCTTCGGAAAAAGAGTTGGTAGCTCTTGATCCGGCAAACAAACCACCGCTGGTAGCGGTGGTT
TTTTTGTTTGCAAGCAGCAGATTACGCGCAGAAAAAAAGGATCTCAAGAAGATCCTTTGATCTTTTCTAC
GGGGTCTGACGCTCAGTGGAACGAAAACTCACGTTAAGGGATTTTGGTCATGAGATTATCAAAAAGGATC
TTCACCTAGATCCTTTTAAATTAAAAATGAAGTTTTAAATCAATCTAAAGTATATATGAGTAAACTTGGT
CTGACAGTTACCAATGCTTAATCAGTGAGGCACCTATCTCAGCGATCTGTCTATTTCGTTCATCCATAGT
TGCCTGACTCCCCGTCGTGTAGATAACTACGATACGGGAGGGCTTACCATCTGGCCCCAGTGCTGCAATG
ATACCGCGAGACCCACGCTCACCGGCTCCAGATTTATCAGCAATAAACCAGCCAGCCGGAAGGGCCGAGC
GCAGAAGTGGTCCTGCAACTTTATCCGCCTCCATCCAGTCTATTAATTGTTGCCGGGAAGCTAGAGTAAG
TAGTTCGCCAGTTAATAGTTTGCGCAACGTTGTTGCCATTGCTACAGGCATCGTGGTGTCACGCTCGTCG
TTTGGTATGGCTTCATTCAGCTCCGGTTCCCAACGATCAAGGCGAGTTACATGATCCCCCATGTTGTGCA
AAAAAGCGGTTAGCTCCTTCGGTCCTCCGATCGTTGTCAGAAGTAAGTTGGCCGCAGTGTTATCACTCAT
GGTTATGGCAGCACTGCATAATTCTCTTACTGTCATGCCATCCGTAAGATGCTTTTCTGTGACTGGTGAG
TACTCAACCAAGTCATTCTGAGAATAGTGTATGCGGCGACCGAGTTGCTCTTGCCCGGCGTCAATACGGG
ATAATACCGCGCCACATAGCAGAACTTTAAAAGTGCTCATCATTGGAAAACGTTCTTCGGGGCGAAAACT
CTCAAGGATCTTACCGCTGTTGAGATCCAGTTCGATGTAACCCACTCGTGCACCCAACTGATCTTCAGCA
TCTTTTACTTTCACCAGCGTTTCTGGGTGAGCAAAAACAGGAAGGCAAAATGCCGCAAAAAAGGGAATAA
GGGCGACACGGAAATGTTGAATACTCATACTCTTCCTTTTTCAATATTATTGAAGCATTTATCAGGGTTA
TTGTCTCATGAGCGGATACATATTTGAATGTATTTAGAAAAATAAACAAATAGGGGTTCCGCGCACATTT
CCCCGAAAAGTGCCACCTGACGTC
Features (pLannotate 1.2.2; 21 found; start..end, strand, type, name):
     28..80      -  misc_feature   bom (fragment): basis of mobility region from pBR322
    235..614     +  enhancer       CMV enhancer: human cytomegalovirus immediate early enhancer
    615..818     +  promoter       CMV promoter: human cytomegalovirus (CMV) immediate early promoter
    814..847     +  LTR            5' LTR (truncated) (fragment): truncated 5' long terminal repeat (LTR) from HIV-1
    863..881     +  promoter       T7 promoter: promoter for bacteriophage T7 RNA polymerase
    993..1562    +  CDS            APOBEC3C: ABC3C_HUMAN - Also known as APOBEC1L, PBI. Experimental evidence at protein level: Swiss-Prot protein existence level 1. DNA deaminase (cytidine deaminase) which acts as an inhibitor of retrovirus replication and retrotransposon mobility via deaminase- dependent and -independent mechanisms. After the penetration of retroviral nucleocapsids into target cells of infection and the initiation of reverse transcription, it can induce the conversion of cytosine to uracil in the minus-sense single-strand viral DNA, leading to G-to-A hypermutations in the subsequent plus-strand viral DNA. The resultant
   1566..1590    +  CDS            3xHA (fragment): three tandem HA epitope tags
   1682..1906    +  polyA_signal   bGH poly(A) signal: bovine growth hormone polyadenylation signal
   1910..1931    +  promoter       SV40 promoter (fragment): SV40 enhancer and early promoter
   1952..2380    +  rep_origin     f1 ori (sequence partly withheld): f1 bacteriophage origin of replication; arrow indicates direction of (+) strand synthesis
   2394..2723    +  promoter       SV40 promoter: SV40 enhancer and early promoter
   2790..3581    +  CDS            neo: KKA2_KLEPN - Also known as kan, nptII. Experimental evidence at protein level: Swiss-Prot protein existence level 1. Resistance to kanamycin, neomycin, paromomycin, ribostamycin, butirosin and gentamicin B. From Klebsiella pneumoniae.
   3605..3763    +  CDS            ble (fragment): BLE_KLEPN - Experimental evidence at protein level: Swiss-Prot protein existence level 1. Binding protein with a strong affinity to the bleomycin family of antibiotics. Binds to CL990; an antimitotic-antibiotic compound. From Klebsiella pneumoniae.
   3758..3879    +  polyA_signal   SV40 poly(A) signal: SV40 polyadenylation signal
   3952..3968    -  protein_bind   lac operator: The lac repressor binds to the lac operator to inhibit transcription in E. coli. This inhibition can be relieved by adding lactose or isopropyl-β-D-thiogalactopyranoside (IPTG). lac repressor encoded by lacI
   3976..4006    -  promoter       lac promoter: promoter for the E. coli lac operon
   4021..4042    -  protein_bind   CAP binding site: CAP binding activates transcription in the presence of cAMP. E. coli catabolite activator protein
   4055..4147    -  CDS            lacI (fragment): lac repressor; lacI; The lac repressor binds to the lac operator to inhibit transcription in E. coli. This inhibition can be relieved by adding lactose or isopropyl-β-D-thiogalactopyranoside (IPTG).
   4330..4918    -  rep_origin     ori: high-copy-number ColE1/pMB1/pBR322/pUC origin of replication
   5089..5949    -  CDS            AmpR: β-lactamase; bla; confers resistance to ampicillin, carbenicillin, and related antibiotics
   5950..6054    -  promoter       AmpR promoter: bla
