[The description below was written by a language model from this plasmid's Addgene catalogue record and pLannotate feature annotations shown in this document.]
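Description:
pcDNA3.1 human A3C.D99E is a mammalian expression plasmid built on the Invitrogen pcDNA3.1 backbone for overexpressing a point mutant of human APOBEC3C in cultured mammalian cells. The full sequenced record is about 6.1 kb. In E. coli it is maintained at high copy through a ColE1/pUC-type origin and selected with ampicillin via the β-lactamase gene and its own promoter. An f1 origin is also present, along with small annotated remnants of lac regulatory sequences, a bom fragment and a short ble fragment. These appear to be backbone carry-over rather than functional parts. For mammalian cells, an SV40 early promoter drives the neomycin phosphotransferase gene, terminated by an SV40 polyadenylation signal, which allows G418 selection of stable transfectants.

The expression cassette consists of the human CMV immediate-early enhancer and promoter, a T7 promoter just upstream of the insert, the APOBEC3C coding sequence of roughly 600 bp, and the bovine growth hormone polyadenylation signal. The insert carries an aspartate-to-glutamate substitution at residue 99 and is fused at its C terminus to an HA epitope. The annotation matches this as a short fragment of a 3xHA element, consistent with a single tag for detecting the protein with antibodies. A very short match to a truncated HIV-1 LTR at the end of the CMV promoter is probably an annotation artefact. The restriction sites used for cloning are not recorded.

APOBEC3C is a single-stranded DNA cytidine deaminase that can restrict retroviruses and retroelements. The plasmid comes from work asking whether increased APOBEC3C catalytic activity is sufficient to inhibit Vif-deficient HIV-1, although the record does not state what effect the D99E change has.
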