Addgene plasmid #105049: pcDNA3.1 human A3C.D99E
Purpose: Overexpression of APOBEC3C D99E mutant in mammalian cell lines
Depositing lab: Carsten Münk. Depositing organization: Universitaetsklinikum Duesseldorf. Publication: Enhancing the Catalytic Deamination Activity of APOBEC3C Is Insufficient to Inhibit Vif-Deficient HIV-1. Jaguva Vasudevan AA, Hofmann H, Willbold D, Haussinger D, Koenig BW, Munk C. J Mol Biol. 2017 Apr 21;429(8):1171-1191. doi: 10.1016/j.jmb.2017.03.015. Epub 2017 Mar 16. PubMed 28315663.
Backbone
  Vector backbone: pcDNA3.1
  Backbone manufacturer: Invitrogen
  Backbone size w/o insert (bp): 5428
  Vector type: Mammalian Expression
  Selectable markers: Neomycin (select with G418)
Growth in bacteria
  Bacterial resistance: Ampicillin, 100 μg/mL
  Growth temperature: 37°C
  Growth strain: DH5alpha
  Copy number: High Copy
Gene/Insert
  Gene/Insert name: APOBEC3C (A3C)
  Species: H. sapiens (human)
  Insert size (bp): 600
  Mutation: Aspartate 99 to glutamate
  Entrez Gene: APOBEC3C (a.k.a. A3C, APOBEC1L, ARDC2, ARDC4, ARP5, PBI, bK150C2.3)
  Promoter: CMV
  Tag / fusion protein: HA tag (C terminal on insert)
  Cloning method: Restriction Enzyme; 5′ cloning site unknown (unknown if destroyed); 3′ cloning site unknown (unknown if destroyed)
  Sequencing primers: 5′ 5'-CGCAAATGGGCGGTAGGCGTG; 3′ 5'-TAGAAGGCACAGTCGAGG
Terms and licenses: Academic/Nonprofit Terms; Industry Terms: Not Available to Industry
How to cite: pcDNA3.1 human A3C.D99E was a gift from Carsten Münk (Addgene plasmid # 105049 ; http://n2t.net/addgene:105049 ; RRID:Addgene_105049)
