>Addgene plasmid #105049 | pcDNA3.1 human A3C.D99E | depositor partial sequence | sequence record 199191 | A3C.D99E
ATGAATCCACAGATCAGAAACCCGATGAAGGCAATGTATCCAGGCACATTCTACTTCCAATTTAAAAACC
TATGGGAAGCCAACGATCGGAACGAAACTTGGCTGTGCTTCACCGTGGAAGGTATAAAGCGCCGCTCAGT
TGTCTCCTGGAAGACGGGCGTCTTCCGAAACCAGGTGGATTCTGAGACCCATTGTCATGCAGAAAGGTGC
TTCCTCTCTTGGTTCTGCGACGACATACTGTCTCCTAACACAAAGTACCAGGTCACCTGGTACACATCTT
GGAGCCCTTGCCCAGAGTGTGCAGGGGAGGTGGCCGAGTTCCTGGCCAGGCACAGCAACGTGAATCTCAC
CATCTTCACCGCCCGCCTCTACTACTTCCAGTATCCATGTTACCAGGAGGGGCTCCGCAGCCTGAGTCAG
GAAGGGGTCGCTGTGGAGATCATGGACTATGAAGATTTTAAATATTGTTGGGAAAACTTTGTGTACAATG
ATAATGAGCCATTCAAGCCTTGGAAGGGATTAAAAACCAACTTTCGACTTCTGAAAAGAAGGCTACGGGA
GAGTCTCCAG
